>Addgene plasmid #57939 | mKOet-Vinculin-23 | addgene full sequence | sequence record 270852 | Addgene NGS Result
CCATGCATTAGTTATTAATAGTAATCAATTACGGGGTCATTAGTTCATAGCCCATATATGGAGTTCCGCG
TTACATAACTTACGGTAAATGGCCCGCCTGGCTGACCGCCCAACGACCCCCGCCCATTGACGTCAATAAT
GACGTATGTTCCCATAGTAACGCCAATAGGGACTTTCCATTGACGTCAATGGGTGGAGTATTTACGGTAA
ACTGCCCACTTGGCAGTACATCAAGTGTATCATATGCCAAGTACGCCCCCTATTGACGTCAATGACGGTA
AATGGCCCGCCTGGCATTATGCCCAGTACATGACCTTATGGGACTTTCCTACTTGGCAGTACATCTACGT
ATTAGTCATCGCTATTACCATGGTGATGCGGTTTTGGCAGTACATCAATGGGCGTGGATAGCGGTTTGAC
TCACGGGGATTTCCAAGTCTCCACCCCATTGACGTCAATGGGAGTTTGTTTTGGCACCAAAATCAACGGG
ACTTTCCAAAATGTCGTAACAACTCCGCCCCATTGACGCAAATGGGCGGTAGGCGTGTACGGTGGGAGGT
CTATATAAGCAGAGCTGGTTTAGTGAACCGTCAGATCCGCTAGCGCTACCGGTCGCCACCATGGTGAGCA
AGGGCGAGGAGAATAACATGGCCGTGATTAAACCAGAGATGAAGATGAGGTACTACATGGACGGCTCCGT
CAATGGGCATGAGTTCACAATTGAAGGTGAAGGCACAGGCAGACCTTACGAGGGACATCAAGAGATGACA
CTACGCGTCACAATGGCCAAGGGCGGGCCAATGCCTTTCGCGTTTGACTTAGTGTCACACGTGTTCTGTT
ACGGCCACAGACCTTTTACTAAATATCCAGAAGAGATACCAGACTATTTCAAACAAGCATTTCCTGAAGG
CCTGTCATGGGAAAGGTCGTTGGAGTTCGAAGATGGTGGGTCCGCTTCAGTCAGTGCGCATATAAGCCTT
AGAGGAAACACCTTCTACCACAAATCCAAATTTACTGGGGTTAACTTTCCTGCCGATGGTCCTATCATGC
AAAACCAAAGTGTTGATTGGGAGCCATCAACCGAGAAAATTACTGCCAGCGACGGAGTTCTGAAGGGTGA
TGTTACGATGTACCTAAAACTTGAAGGAGGCGGCAATCACAAATGCCAATTCAAGACTACTTACAAGGCG
GCAAAAAAGATTCTTAAAATGCCAGGAAGCCATTACATCAGCCATCGCCTCGTCAGGAAAACCGAAGGCA
ACATTACTGAGCTGGTAGAAGATGCAGTAGCTCATTCCGGCGGCATGGACGAGCTGTACAAGTCCGGACT
CAGATCTCGAGCTCAAGCTTCGAATTCGGGAAACTCGAGAACAAAGCTTGAAAACGGCCGCATGCCAGTG
TTTCATACGCGCACGATCGAGAGCATCCTGGAGCCGGTGGCACAGCAGATCTCCCACCTGGTGATAATGC
ACGAGGAGGGCGAGGTGGACGGCAAAGCCATTCCTGACCTCACCGCGCCCGTGGCCGCCGTGCAGGCGGC
CGTCAGCAACCTCGTCCGGGTTGGAAAAGAGACTGTTCAAACCACTGAGGATCAGATTTTGAAGAGAGAT
ATGCCACCAGCATTTATTAAGGTTGAGAATGCTTGCACCAAGCTTGTCCAGGCAGCTCAGATGCTTCAGT
CAGACCCTTACTCAGTGCCTGCTCGAGATTATCTAATTGATGGGTCAAGGGGCATCCTCTCTGGAACATC
AGACCTGCTCCTTACCTTCGATGAGGCTGAGGTCCGTAAAATTATTAGAGTTTGCAAAGGAATTTTGGAA
TATCTTACAGTGGCAGAGGTGGTGGAGACTATGGAAGATTTGGTCACTTACACAAAGAATCTTGGGCCAG
GAATGACTAAGATGGCCAAGATGATTGACGAGAGACAGCAGGAGCTCACTCACCAGGAGCACCGAGTGAT
GTTGGTGAACTCGATGAACACCGTGAAAGAGTTGCTGCCAGTTCTCATTTCAGCTATGAAGATTTTTGTA
ACAACTAAAAACTCAAAAAACCAAGGCATAGAGGAAGCTTTAAAAAATCGCAATTTTACTCTAGAAAAAA
TGAGTGCTGAAATTAATGAGATAATTCGTGTGTTACAACTCACCTCTTGGGATGAAGATGCCTGGGCCAG
CAAGGACACTGAAGCCATGAAGAGAGCATTGGCCTCCATAGACTCCAAACTGAACCAGGCCAAAGGTTGG
CTCCGTGACCCTAGTGCCTCCCCAGGGGATGCTGGTGAGCAGGCCATCAGACAGATCTTAGATGAAGCTG
GAAAAGTTGGTGAACTCTGTGCAGGCAAAGAACGCAGGGAGATTCTGGGAACTTGCAAAATGCTAGGGCA
GATGACTGATCAAGTGGCTGACCTCCGTGCCAGAGGACAAGGATCCTCACCGGTGGCCATGCAGAAAGCT
CAGCAGGTATCTCAGGGTCTGGATGTGCTCACAGCAAAAGTGGAAAATGCAGCTCGCAAGCTGGAAGCCA
TGACCAACTCAAAGCAGAGCATTGCAAAGAAGATCGATGCTGCTCAGAACTGGCTTGCAGATCCAAATGG
TGGACCGGAAGGAGAAGAGCAGATTCGAGGTGCTTTGGCTGAAGCTCGGAAAATAGCAGAATTATGTGAT
GATCCTAAAGAAAGAGATGACATTCTACGTTCCCTTGGGGAAATATCTGCTCTGACTTCTAAATTAGCAG
ATCTACGAAGACAGGGGAAAGGAGATTCTCCAGAGGCTCGAGCCTTGGCCAAACAGGTGGCCACGGCCCT
GCAGAACCTGCAGACCAAAACCAACCGGGCTGTGGCCAACAGCAGACCGGCCAAAGCAGCTGTACACCTT
GAGGGCAAGATTGAGCAAGCACAGCGGTGGATTGATAATCCCACAGTGGATGACCGTGGAGTCGGTCAGG
CTGCCATCCGGGGGCTTGTGGCCGAAGGGCATCGTCTGGCTAATGTTATGATGGGGCCTTATCGGCAAGA
TCTTCTCGCCAAGTGTGACCGAGTGGACCAGCTGACAGCCCAGCTGGCTGACCTGGCTGCCAGAGGGGAA
GGGGAGAGTCCTCAGGCACGAGCACTTGCATCTCAGCTCCAAGACTCCTTAAAGGATCTAAAAGCTCGGA
TGCAGGAGGCCATGACTCAGGAAGTGTCAGATGTTTTCAGCGATACCACAACTCCCATCAAGCTGTTGGC
AGTGGCAGCCACGGCGCCTCCTGATGCGCCTAACAGGGAAGAGGTATTTGATGAGAGGGCAGCTAACTTT
GAAAACCATTCAGGAAAGCTTGGTGCTACGGCCGAGAAGGCGGCTGCGGTTGGTACTGCTAATAAATCAA
CAGTGGAAGGCATTCAGGCCTCAGTGAAGACGGCCCGAGAACTCACACCCCAGGTGGTCTCGGCTGCTCG
TATCTTACTTAGGAACCCTGGAAATCAAGCTGCTTATGAACATTTTGAGACCATGAAGAACCAGTGGATC
GATAATGTTGAAAAAATGACAGGGCTGGTGGACGAAGCCATTGATACCAAATCTCTGTTGGATGCTTCAG
AAGAAGCAATTAAAAAAGACCTGGACAAGTGCAAGGTAGCTATGGCCAACATTCAGCCTCAGATGCTGGT
TGCTGGGGCAACCAGTATTGCTCGTCGGGCCAACCGGATCCTGCTGGTGGCTAAGAGGGAGGTGGAAAAT
TCCGAGGATCCCAAGTTCCGTGAGGCTGTGAAAGCTGCCTCTGATGAATTGAGCAAAACCATCTCCCCGA
TGGTGATGGATGCAAAAGCTGTGGCTGGAAACATTTCCGACCCTGGACTGCAAAAGAGCTTCCTGGACTC
AGGATATCGGATCCTGGGAGCTGTGGCCAAGGTCAGAGAAGCCTTCCAACCTCAGGAGCCTGACTTCCCG
CCGCCTCCACCAGACCTTGAACAACTCCGACTAACAGATGAGCTTGCTCCTCCCAAACCACCTCTGCCTG
AAGGTGAGGTCCCTCCACCTAGGCCTCCACCACCAGAGGAAAAGGATGAAGAGTTCCCTGAGCAGAAGGC
CGGGGAGGTGATTAACCAGCCAATGATGATGGCTGCCAGACAGCTCCATGATGAAGCTCGCAAATGGTCC
AGCAAGGGCAATGACATCATTGCAGCAGCCAAGCGCATGGCTCTGCTGATGGCTGAGATGTCTCGGCTGG
TAAGAGGGGGCAGTGGTACCAAGCGGGCACTCATTCAGTGTGCCAAGGACATCGCCAAGGCCTCAGATGA
GGTGACTCGGTTGGCCAAGGAGGTTGCCAAGCAGTGCACAGATAAACGGATTAGAACCAACCTCTTACAG
GTATGTGAGCGAATCCCAACCATAAGCACCCAGCTCAAAATCCTGTCCACAGTGAAGGCCACCATGCTGG
GCCGGACCAACATCAGTGATGAGGAGTCTGAGCAGGCCACAGAGATGCTGGTTCACAATGCCCAGAACCT
CATGCAGTCTGTGAAGGAGACTGTGCGGGAAGCTGAAGCTGCTTCAATCAAAATTCGAACAGATGCTGGA
TTTACACTGCGCTGGGTTAGAAAGACTCCCTGGTACCAGTAGGCGGCCGCGACTCTAGATCATAATCAGC
CATACCACATTTGTAGAGGTTTTACTTGCTTTAAAAAACCTCCCACACCTCCCCCTGAACCTGAAACATA
AAATGAATGCAATTGTTGTTGTTAACTTGTTTATTGCAGCTTATAATGGTTACAAATAAAGCAATAGCAT
CACAAATTTCACAAATAAAGCATTTTTTTCACTGCATTCTAGTTGTGGTTTGTCCAAACTCATCAATGTA
TCTTAAGGCGTAAATTGTAAGCGTTAATATTTTGTTAAAATTCGCGTTAAATTTTTGTTAAATCAGCTCA
TTTTTTAACCAATAGGCCGAAATCGGCAAAATCCCTTATAAATCAAAAGAATAGACCGAGATAGGGT
[37 nt withheld, positions 4968-5004]
AAAGAACGTGGACTCCAACGTCAAAGG
[49 nt withheld, positions 5032-5080]
T
[91 nt withheld, positions 5082-5172]
G
[124 nt withheld, positions 5174-5297]
CAGGTGGCACTTTTCGGGGAAATGTGCGCGGAACCCCTATTTGTTTATTTTTCTAAATACATTCAAATAT
GTATCCGCTCATGAGACAATAACCCTGATAAATGCTTCAATAATATTGAAAAAGGAAGAGTCCTGAGGCG
GAAAGAACCAGCTGTGGAATGTGTGTCAGTTAGGGTGTGGAAAGTCCCCAGGCTCCCCAGCAGGCAGAAG
TATGCAAAGCATGCATCTCAATTAGTCAGCAACCAGGTGTGGAAAGTCCCCAGGCTCCCCAGCAGGCAGA
AGTATGCAAAGCATGCATCTCAATTAGTCAGCAACCATAGTCCCGCCCCTAACTCCGCCCATCCCGCCCC
TAACTCCGCCCAGTTCCGCCCATTCTCCGCCCCATGGCTGACTAATTTTTTTTATTTATGCAGAGGCCGA
GGCCGCCTCGGCCTCTGAGCTATTCCAGAAGTAGTGAGGAGGCTTTTTTGGAGGCCTAGGCTTTTGCAAA
GATCATCAAGAGACAGGATGAGGATCGTTTCGCATGATTGAACAAGATGGATTGCACGCAGGTTCTCCGG
CCGCTTGGGTGGAGAGGCTATTCGGCTATGACTGGGCACAACAGACAATCGGCTGCTCTGATGCCGCCGT
GTTCCGGCTGTCAGCGCAGGGGCGCCCGGTTCTTTTTGTCAAGACCGACCTGTCCGGTGCCCTGAATGAA
CTGCAAGACGAGGCAGCGCGGCTATCGTGGCTGGCCACGACGGGCGTTCCTTGCGCAGCTGTGCTCGACG
TTGTCACTGAAGCGGGAAGGGACTGGCTGCTATTGGGCGAAGTGCCGGGGCAGGATCTCCTGTCATCTCA
CCTTGCTCCTGCCGAGAAAGTATCCATCATGGCTGATGCAATGCGGCGGCTGCATACGCTTGATCCGGCT
ACCTGCCCATTCGACCACCAAGCGAAACATCGCATCGAGCGAGCACGTACTCGGATGGAAGCCGGTCTTG
TCGATCAGGATGATCTGGACGAAGAGCATCAGGGGCTCGCGCCAGCCGAACTGTTCGCCAGGCTCAAGGC
GAGCATGCCCGACGGCGAGGATCTCGTCGTGACCCATGGCGATGCCTGCTTGCCGAATATCATGGTGGAA
AATGGCCGCTTTTCTGGATTCATCGACTGTGGCCGGCTGGGTGTGGCGGACCGCTATCAGGACATAGCGT
TGGCTACCCGTGATATTGCTGAAGAGCTTGGCGGCGAATGGGCTGACCGCTTCCTCGTGCTTTACGGTAT
CGCCGCTCCCGATTCGCAGCGCATCGCCTTCTATCGCCTTCTTGACGAGTTCTTCTGAGCGGGACTCTGG
GGTTCGAAATGACCGACCAAGCGACGCCCAACCTGCCATCACGAGATTTCGATTCCACCGCCGCCTTCTA
TGAAAGGTTGGGCTTCGGAATCGTTTTCCGGGACGCCGGCTGGATGATCCTCCAGCGCGGGGATCTCATG
CTGGAGTTCTTCGCCCACCCTAGGGGGAGGCTAACTGAAACACGGAAGGAGACAATACCGGAAGGAACCC
GCGCTATGACGGCAATAAAAAGACAGAATAAAACGCACGGTGTTGGGTCGTTTGTTCATAAACGCGGGGT
TCGGTCCCAGGGCTGGCACTCTGTCGATACCCCACCGAGACCCCATTGGGGCCAATACGCCCGCGTTTCT
TCCTTTTCCCCACCCCACCCCCCAAGTTCGGGTGAAGGCCCAGGGCTCGCAGCCAACGTCGGGGCGGCAG
GCCCTGCCATAGCCTCAGGTTACTCATATATACTTTAGATTGATTTAAAACTTCATTTTTAATTTAAAAG
GATCTAGGTGAAGATCCTTTTTGATAATCTCATGACCAAAATCCCTTAACGTGAGTTTTCGTTCCACTGA
GCGTCAGACCCCGTAGAAAAGATCAAAGGATCTTCTTGAGATCCTTTTTTTCTGCGCGTAATCTGCTGCT
TGCAAACAAAAAAACCACCGCTACCAGCGGTGGTTTGTTTGCCGGATCAAGAGCTACCAACTCTTTTTCC
GAAGGTAACTGGCTTCAGCAGAGCGCAGATACCAAATACTGTTCTTCTAGTGTAGCCGTAGTTAGGCCAC
CACTTCAAGAACTCTGTAGCACCGCCTACATACCTCGCTCTGCTAATCCTGTTACCAGTGGCTGCTGCCA
GTGGCGATAAGTCGTGTCTTACCGGGTTGGACTCAAGACGATAGTTACCGGATAAGGCGCAGCGGTCGGG
CTGAACGGGGGGTTCGTGCACACAGCCCAGCTTGGAGCGAACGACCTACACCGAACTGAGATACCTACAG
CGTGAGCTATGAGAAAGCGCCACGCTTCCCGAAGGGAGAAAGGCGGACAGGTATCCGGTAAGCGGCAGGG
TCGGAACAGGAGAGCGCACGAGGGAGCTTCCAGGGGGAAACGCCTGGTATCTTTATAGTCCTGTCGGGTT
TCGCCACCTCTGACTTGAGCGTCGATTTTTGTGATGCTCGTCAGGGGGGCGGAGCCTATGGAAAAACGCC
AGCAACGCGGCCTTTTTACGGTTCCTGGCCTTTTGCTGGCCTTTTGCTCACATGTTCTTTCCTGCGTTAT
CCCCTGATTCTGTGGATAACCGTATTACCG
Features (pLannotate 1.2.2; 17 found; start..end, strand, type, name):
     69..372     +  enhancer       CMV enhancer: human cytomegalovirus immediate early enhancer
    373..576     +  promoter       CMV promoter: human cytomegalovirus (CMV) immediate early promoter
    621..655     +  CDS            mBanana (fragment): yellow monomeric derivative of DsRed fluorescent protein mammalian codon-optimized
    651..1298    +  CDS            mKO: mKO is a basic (constitutively fluorescent) orange fluorescent protein published in 2004, derived from Verrillofungia concinna. It has low acid sensitivity.
   1297..1323    +  CDS            mBanana (fragment): yellow monomeric derivative of DsRed fluorescent protein mammalian codon-optimized
   1323..1357    +  misc_feature   MCS (fragment): multiple cloning site
   1392..4589    +  CDS            Vcl: VINC_MOUSE - Experimental evidence at protein level: Swiss-Prot protein existence level 1. Actin filament (F-actin)-binding protein involved in cell- matrix adhesion and cell-cell adhesion. Regulates cell-surface E- cadherin expression and potentiates mechanosensing by the E-cadherin complex. May also play important roles in cell morphology and locomotion (By similarity). From Mus musculus (Mouse).
   4608..4691    +  CDS            large T antigen (fragment): large T antigen from SV40 (simian virus 40)
   4714..4835    +  polyA_signal   SV40 poly(A) signal: SV40 polyadenylation signal
   4869..5297    -  rep_origin     f1 ori (sequence partly withheld): f1 bacteriophage origin of replication; arrow indicates direction of (+) strand synthesis
   5324..5428    +  promoter       AmpR promoter: bla
   5430..5787    +  promoter       SV40 promoter: SV40 enhancer and early promoter
   5821..6615    +  CDS            NeoR/KanR: aminoglycoside phosphotransferase from Tn5; aph(3')-II (or nptII); confers resistance to neomycin, kanamycin, and G418 (Geneticin®)
   6636..6788    +  CDS            ble (fragment): BLE_KLEPN - Experimental evidence at protein level: Swiss-Prot protein existence level 1. Binding protein with a strong affinity to the bleomycin family of antibiotics. Binds to CL990; an antimitotic-antibiotic compound. From Klebsiella pneumoniae.
   6847..6894    +  polyA_signal   HSV TK poly(A) signal: herpes simplex virus thymidine kinase polyadenylation signal (Cole and Stacy, 1985)
   6985..7001    -  polyA_signal   bGH poly(A) signal (fragment): bovine growth hormone polyadenylation signal
   7223..7811    +  rep_origin     ori: high-copy-number ColE1/pMB1/pBR322/pUC origin of replication
