[The description below was written by a language model from this plasmid's Addgene catalogue record and pLannotate feature annotations shown in this document.]
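Description:
mKOet-Vinculin-23 is a mammalian expression plasmid that produces vinculin fused to the orange fluorescent protein mKOet, a variant of monomeric Kusabira Orange with recorded excitation and emission maxima of 548 and 561 nm. The backbone is a C1-style fluorescent protein vector. It is maintained in E. coli through a high-copy ColE1/pUC-type origin and also carries an f1 phage origin. A single NeoR/KanR (Tn5 aminoglycoside phosphotransferase) gene serves as the marker in both hosts: a bacterial bla-type promoter drives it for kanamycin selection, and the SV40 enhancer/early promoter, with an HSV TK polyadenylation signal, drives it for G418 selection of stable mammalian lines.

The expression cassette starts with the human CMV immediate early enhancer and promoter. Next comes the fluorescent protein coding region, which the annotation software matches to mKO. The short flanking hits to mBanana probably reflect terminal sequences shared among engineered fluorescent proteins. A remnant of the multiple cloning site forms a linker between the fluorescent protein and the vinculin open reading frame of about 3.2 kb, so the tag sits at the N-terminus of vinculin. The "23" in the name may refer to the linker length, but the record does not say so. An SV40 polyadenylation signal terminates the transcript. The catalogue lists the insert as human vinculin, whereas the automated annotation picked the mouse protein as its best match; this may simply reflect the high conservation between the two orthologues.

Vinculin is an actin-binding component of cell–matrix and cell–cell adhesions. The fusion is therefore intended as a marker for visualising focal adhesions by fluorescence microscopy in transfected cells.
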