Addgene plasmid #57939: mKOet-Vinculin-23
Purpose: Localization: Focal Adhesions, Excitation: 548, Emission: 561
Depositing lab: Michael Davidson. Depositing organization: Florida State University, Tallahassee.
Backbone
  Vector backbone: mKOet
  Backbone size w/o insert (bp): 4750
  Vector type: Mammalian Expression
  Selectable markers: Neomycin (select with G418)
Growth in bacteria
  Bacterial resistance: Kanamycin, 50 μg/mL
  Growth temperature: 37°C
  Growth strain: DH5alpha
  Copy number: High Copy
Gene/Insert
  Gene/Insert name: Vinculin (alt name: AAH39174.1)
  Species: H. sapiens (human)
  Promoter: CMV
  Tag / fusion protein: mKOet
  Cloning method: Unknown
  Sequencing primers: 5′ CMV-F; 3′ SV40pA-R
Terms and licenses: Academic/Nonprofit Terms; Industry Terms: Not Available to Industry
Depositor comments: . Excitation = 548; Emission = 561
How to cite: mKOet-Vinculin-23 was a gift from Michael Davidson (Addgene plasmid # 57939 ; http://n2t.net/addgene:57939 ; RRID:Addgene_57939)
